Addgene plasmid #38900: UGDH
Purpose: Bacterial expression for structure determination; may not be full ORF
Depositing lab: Nicola Burgess-Brown. Depositing organization: University of Oxford.
Backbone
  Vector backbone: pBEN1-SGC
  Backbone manufacturer: SGC
  Vector type: Bacterial Expression
Growth in bacteria
  Bacterial resistance: Kanamycin, 50 μg/mL
  Growth temperature: 37°C
  Growth strain: Mach1
  Copy number: Low Copy
Gene/Insert
  Gene/Insert name: UGDH (alt names: UDP-glucose dehydrogenase; PDB:2Q3E)
  Species: H. sapiens (human)
  Insert size (bp): 1401
  Entrez Gene: UGDH (a.k.a. GDH, UDP-GlcDH, UDPGDH, UGD)
  Tag / fusion protein: Strep + SET1 (N terminal on insert)
  Cloning method: Ligation Independent Cloning
  Sequencing primers: 5′ T7; 3′ T7-term
Terms and licenses: Academic/Nonprofit Terms; Industry Terms: Not Available to Industry
How to cite: UGDH was a gift from Nicola Burgess-Brown (Addgene plasmid # 38900 ; http://n2t.net/addgene:38900 ; RRID:Addgene_38900)
