[The description below was written by a language model from this plasmid's Addgene catalogue record.]
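Description:
UGDH is a bacterial expression plasmid built on the pBEN1-SGC backbone from the SGC, carrying a human UDP-glucose dehydrogenase (UGDH) coding fragment intended for recombinant protein production and structure determination. It is maintained in E. coli as a low-copy plasmid under kanamycin selection. The record does not state the origin of replication and includes no feature table, so the detailed layout of the backbone cannot be confirmed here.

The insert is about 1.4 kb, was introduced by ligation-independent cloning, and is associated in the record with a deposited crystal structure of the enzyme. The record cautions that the insert may not be the full open reading frame, which is typical of structural genomics constructs, where the termini are trimmed to define a well-behaved, crystallisable domain. The protein carries N-terminal additions listed as Strep plus SET1. A Strep tag allows affinity purification on Strep-Tactin-type resins. SET1 is presumably a solubility-enhancing tag, though the record does not define it. The promoter is not named explicitly, but the listed sequencing primers, T7 forward and T7 terminator, suggest the insert lies between a T7 promoter and a T7 terminator, an arrangement that would call for an expression host supplying T7 RNA polymerase.

UGDH catalyses the NAD+-dependent oxidation of UDP-glucose to UDP-glucuronic acid, a precursor for glycosaminoglycan synthesis and glucuronidation. The construct is suited to producing purified human enzyme for crystallography, biochemical assays or ligand-binding studies.
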