>Addgene plasmid #38900 | UGDH | depositor partial sequence | sequence record 48958 | UGDH sequence 1401 bps
ATGTTTGAAATTAAGAAGATCTGTTGCATTGGTGCAGGCTATGTTGGAGGACCCACATGTAGTGTCATTG
CTCATATGTGTCCTGAAATCAGGGTAACGGTTGTTGATGTCAATGAATCAAGAATCAATGCGTGGAATTC
TCCTACACTTCCTATTTATGAGCCAGGACTAAAAGAAGTGGTAGAATCCTGTCGAGGAAAAAATCTTTTT
TTTTCTACCAATATTGATGATGCCATCAAAGAAGCTGATCTTGTATTTATTTCTGTGAATACTCCAACAA
AAACCTATGGAATGGGGAAAGGCCGGGCAGCAGATCTGAAGTATATTGAAGCTTGTGCTAGACGCATTGT
GCAAAACTCAAATGGGTACAAAATTGTGACTGAGAAAAGCACAGTTCCGGTGCGGGCAGCAGAAAGTATC
CGTCGCATATTTGATGCAAACACAAAACCCAACTTGAATTTACAGGTGCTGTCCAACCCTGAGTTTCTGG
CAGAGGGAACAGCCATCAAGGACCTAAAGAACCCAGACAGAGTACTGATTGGAGGGGATGAAACTCCAGA
GGGCCAGAGAGCTGTGCAGGCCCTGTGTGCTGTATATGAGCACTGGGTTCCCAGAGAAAAGATCCTCACC
ACTAATACTTGGTCTTCAGAGCTTTCCAAACTGGCAGCAAATGCTTTTCTTGCCCAGAGAATAAGCAGCA
TTAACTCCATAAGTGCTCTGTGTGAAGCAACAGGAGCTGATGTAGAAGAGGTAGCAACAGCGATTGGAAT
GGACCAGAGAATTGGAAACAAGTTTCTAAAAGCCAGTGTTGGGTTTGGTGGGAGCTGTTTCCAAAAGGAT
GTTCTGAATTTGGTTTATCTCTGTGAGGCTCTGAATTTGCCAGAAGTAGCTCGTTATTGGCAGCAGGTCA
TAGACATGAATGACTACCAGAGGAGGAGGTTTGCTTCCCGGATCATAGATAGTCTGTTTAATACAGTAAC
TGATAAGAAGATAGCTATTTTGGGATTTGCATTCAAAAAGGACACTGGTGATACAAGAGAATCTTCTAGT
ATATATATTAGCAAATATTTGATGGATGAAGGTGCACATCTACATATATATGATCCAAAAGTACCTAGGG
AACAAATAGTTGTGGATCTTTCTCATCCAGGTGTTTCAGAGGATGACCAAGTGTCCCGGCTCGTGACCAT
TTCCAAGGATCCATATGAAGCATGTGATGGTGCCCATGCTGTTGTTATTTGCACTGAGTGGGACATGTTT
AAGGAATTGGATTATGAACGCATTCATAAAAAAATGCTAAAGCCAGCCTTTATCTTCGATGGACGGCGTG
TCCTGGATGGGCTCCACAATGAACTACAAACCATTGGCTTCCAGATTGAAACAATTGGCAAAAAGGTGTG
A
