>Addgene plasmid #38900 | UGDH | addgene partial sequence | sequence record 51243 | T7_term
TGTCGACGAGAACTCGAATTCGGATCCGTATCCACCTTTACTGTCACACCTTTTTGCCAATTGTTTCAAT
CTGGAAGCCAATGGTTTGTAGTTCATTGTGGAGCCCATCCAGGACACGCCGTCCATCGAAGATAAAGGCT
GGCTTTAGCATTTTTTTATGAATGCGTTCATAATCCAATTCCTTAAACATGTCCCACTCAGTGCAAATAA
CAACAGCATGGGCACCATCACATGCTTCATATGGATCCTTGGAAATGGTCACGAGCCGGGACACTTGGTC
ATCCTCTGAAACACCTGGATGAGAAAGATCCACAACTATTTGTTCCCTAGGTACTTTTGGATCATATATA
TGTAGATGTGCACCTTCATCCATCAAATATTTGCTAATATATATACTAGAAGATTCTCTTGTATCACCAG
TGTCCTTTTTGAATGCAAATCCCAAAATAGCTATCTTCTTATCAGTTACTGTATTAAACAGACTATCTAT
GATCCGGGAAGCAAACCTCCTCCTCTGGTAGTCATTCATGTCTATGACCTGCTGCCAATAACGAGCTACT
TCTGGCAAATTCAGAGCCTCACAGAGATAAACCAAATTCAGAACATCCTTTTGGAAACAGCTCCCACCAA
ACCCAACACTGGCTTTTAGAAACTTGTTTCCAATTCTCTGGTCCATTCCAATCGCTGTTGCTACCTCTTC
TACATCAGCTCCTGTTGCTTCACACAGAGCACTTATGGAGTTAATGCTGCTTATTCTCTGGGCAAGAAAA
GCATTTGCTGCCAGTTTGGAAAGCTCTGAAGACCAAGTATTAGTGGTGAGGATCTTTTCTCTGGGAACCC
AGTGCTCATATACAGCACACAGGGCCTGCACAGCTCTCTGGCCCTCTGGAGTTTCATCCCCTCCAATCAG
TA
