>Addgene plasmid #38900 | UGDH | addgene partial sequence | sequence record 51244 | T7 5'-TAATACGACTCACTATAGGG-3'
GGAGATATACATATGGACCCCGAAGAGGCGAGTTGTTACTTCAACAGAAGAAACCTTAACGCCAGCACAG
GAGGCCGCACGCACCCGCGCTGCTAACAAAGCCCGAAAGGAAGCTGAGTTGGCTGCTGCCACCGCTGAAC
AAACTAGTGACGAGAAGACCACCGGCTGGCGGGGCGGCCACGTGGTGGAGGGCCTGGCCGGCGAGCTGGA
GCAGCTGCGGGCCAGGCTGGAGCACCACCCTCAGGGCCAGCGGGAGCCCTCCGGCGGCTGCAAGCTGGGC
CTGGGTACCGAGAACCTGTACTTCCAATCCATGTTTGAAATTAAGAAGATCTGTTGCATTGGTGCAGGCT
ATGTTGGAGGACCCACATGTAGTGTCATTGCTCATATGTGTCCTGAAATCAGGGTAACGGTTGTTGATGT
CAATGAATCAAGAATCAATGCGTGGAATTCTCCTACACTTCCTATTTATGAGCCAGGACTAAAAGAAGTG
GTAGAATCCTGTCGAGGAAAAAATCTTTTTTTTTCTACCAATATTGATGATGCCATCAAAGAAGCTGATC
TTGTATTTATTTCTGTGAATACTCCAACAAAAACCTATGGAATGGGGAAAGGCCGGGCAGCAGATCTGAA
GTATATTGAAGCTTGTGCTAGACGCATTGTGCAAAACTCAAATGGGTACAAAATTGTGACTGAGAAAAGC
ACAGTTCCGG
